Addgene plasmid #86855: myc EDC4 pCMVSport6
Purpose: mammalian expression of EDC4
Depositing lab: Sarah Slavoff. Depositing organization: Yale University. Publication: A human microprotein that interacts with the mRNA decapping complex. D'Lima NG, Ma J, Winkler L, Chu Q, Loh KH, Corpuz EO, Budnik BA, Lykke-Andersen J, Saghatelian A, Slavoff SA. Nat Chem Biol. 2016 Dec 5. doi: 10.1038/nchembio.2249. PubMed 27918561.
Backbone
  Vector backbone: pCMVSport6
  Vector type: Mammalian Expression
Growth in bacteria
  Bacterial resistance: Ampicillin, 100 μg/mL
  Growth temperature: 37°C
  Growth strain: DH5alpha
  Copy number: Unknown
Gene/Insert
  Gene/Insert name: EDC4
  Species: H. sapiens (human)
  Entrez Gene: EDC4 (a.k.a. GE1, Ge-1, HEDL5, HEDLS, RCD-8, RCD8)
  Promoter: CMV
  Tag / fusion protein: myc (N terminal on insert)
  Cloning method: Unknown
  Sequencing primers: 5′ CMV-F
Terms and licenses: Academic/Nonprofit Terms; Industry Terms: Not Available to Industry
How to cite: myc EDC4 pCMVSport6 was a gift from Sarah Slavoff (Addgene plasmid # 86855 ; http://n2t.net/addgene:86855 ; RRID:Addgene_86855)
