[The description below was written by a language model from this plasmid's Addgene catalogue record and pLannotate feature annotations shown in this document.]
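Description:
myc EDC4 pCMVSport6 is an 8.4 kb mammalian expression plasmid built on the pCMVSport6 backbone and carrying the human EDC4 coding sequence (also known as Ge-1 or HEDLS). EDC4 is a component of the mRNA decapping machinery: it promotes association of DCP1A with DCP2 and enhances DCP2 catalytic activity. According to the catalogue entry the protein carries an N-terminal myc epitope tag. The tag is not separately annotated in the feature table, although there is unannotated sequence between the attB1 site and the start of the EDC4 reading frame where it could lie.

Expression in mammalian cells is driven by the human cytomegalovirus immediate-early enhancer and promoter, and transcripts are terminated by an SV40 polyadenylation signal preceded by fragments of the SV40 small t/large T intron region, typical of this backbone. The insert is flanked by attB1 and attB2 Gateway recombination sites, which would allow transfer into a donor vector by a BP reaction. It is also flanked by opposing SP6 and T7 phage promoters that can be used for in vitro transcription of sense or antisense RNA. A single loxP site sits in the backbone between the origin and the resistance gene. In E. coli the plasmid replicates from a high-copy ColE1/pUC-type origin and is selected with ampicillin through the bla β-lactamase gene. No mammalian selection marker is annotated, so the construct is best suited to transient transfection.

The stated purpose is mammalian expression of EDC4. The epitope tag makes the plasmid suitable for detection or immunoprecipitation of the protein, for example in studies of decapping complex interactions.
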