Features (pLannotate 1.2.2; 18 found; start..end, strand, type, name):
     38..94      -  promoter       AmpR promoter (fragment): bla
    204..507     +  enhancer       CMV enhancer: human cytomegalovirus immediate early enhancer
    508..711     +  promoter       CMV promoter: human cytomegalovirus (CMV) immediate early promoter
    864..882     +  promoter       SP6 promoter: promoter for bacteriophage SP6 RNA polymerase
    883..907     +  protein_bind   attB1: mutant version of attB; recombination site for the Gateway® BP reaction BP Clonase™
   1107..5309    +  CDS            EDC4: EDC4_HUMAN - Also known as HEDLS. Experimental evidence at protein level: Swiss-Prot protein existence level 1. In the process of mRNA degradation, seems to play a role in mRNA decapping. Component of a complex containing DCP2 and DCP1A which functions in decapping of ARE-containing mRNAs. Promotes complex formation between DCP1A and DCP2. Enhances the catalytic activity of DCP2 (in vitro). From Homo sapiens (Human).
   5736..5760    -  protein_bind   attB2: mutant version of attB; recombination site for the Gateway® BP reaction BP Clonase™
   5762..5780    -  promoter       T7 promoter: promoter for bacteriophage T7 RNA polymerase
   5790..5827    +  CDS            lacZα (fragment): LacZα fragment of β-galactosidase; lacZ fragment
   5839..5953    +  intron         large T intron (fragment): SV40 (simian virus 40) large T antigen intron
   6027..6052    +  intron         small t intron (fragment): SV40 (simian virus 40) small t antigen intron
   6052..6189    +  CDS            large T antigen (fragment): large T antigen from SV40 (simian virus 40)
   6212..6346    +  polyA_signal   SV40 poly(A) signal: SV40 polyadenylation signal
   6351..6404    -  CDS            lacI (fragment): lac repressor; lacI; The lac repressor binds to the lac operator to inhibit transcription in E. coli. This inhibition can be relieved by adding lactose or isopropyl-β-D-thiogalactopyranoside (IPTG).
   6587..7175    -  rep_origin     ori: high-copy-number ColE1/pMB1/pBR322/pUC origin of replication
   7253..7286    +  protein_bind   loxP: Cre-mediated recombination occurs in the 8-bp core sequence (GCATACAT). Cre recombinase
   7388..8248    -  CDS            AmpR: β-lactamase; bla; confers resistance to ampicillin, carbenicillin, and related antibiotics
   8249..8300    -  promoter       AmpR promoter (fragment): bla
>Addgene plasmid #86855 | myc EDC4 pCMVSport6 | addgene full sequence | sequence record 176338 | Addgene NGS Result
CTGCCGAGCAAGCCGTTCTCACCAGTCCAAGACCTGGCATGAGCGGATACATATTTGAATGTATTTAGAA
AAATAAACAAATAGGGGTTCCGCGCACATTTACCCGAAAAGTGCCACCTGACGTCTAAGAAACCATTATT
ATCATGACATTAACCTATAAAAATAGGCGTATTACGAGGCCCTTTCACGCATTAGATGCATGTCGTTACA
TAACTTACGGTAAATGGCCCGCCTGGCTGACCGCCCAACGACCCCCGCCCATTGACGTCAATAATGACGT
ATGTTCCCATAGTAACGCCAATAGGGACTTTCCATTGACGTCAATGGGTGGAGTATTTACGGTAAACTGC
CCACTTGGCAGTACATCAAGTGTATCATATGCCAAGTACGCCCCCTATTGACGTCAATGACGGTAAATGG
CCCGCCTGGCATTATGCCCAGTACATGACCTTATGGGACTTTCCTACTTGGCAGTACATCTACGTATTAG
TCATCGCTATTACCATGGTGATGCGGTTTTGGCAGTACATCAATGGGCGTGGATAGCGGTTTGACTCACG
GGGATTTCCAAGTCTCCACCCCATTGACGTCAATGGGAGTTTGTTTTGGCACCAAAATCAACGGGACTTT
CCAAAATGTCGTAACAACTCCGCCCCATTGACGCAAATGGGCGGTAGGCGTGTACGGTGGGAGGTCTATA
TAAGCAGAGCTCGTTTAGTGAACCGTCAGATCGCCTGGAGACGCCATCCACGCTGTTTTGACCTCCATAG
AAGACACCGGGACCGATCCAGCCTCCGGACTCTAGCCTAGGCCGCGGGACGGATAACAATTTCACACAGG
AAACAGCTATGACCATTAGGCCTATTTAGGTGACACTATAGAACAAGTTTGTACAAAAAAGCAGGCTGGT
ACCGGTCCGGAATTCCCGGGATATCGCGGTTTGCGAACTGCGGGTGGACTGTGTAGTGACCGGCGTCCCG
CTGTCTCGCCCCGTGGCGGGTGAGCGAGGGTGCGTGGTGCGCGGCGGCGGCGGAACGAACGAACGCGGTG
CGGGCGGGGCGCCCGCCGCAGGGCCCATGGAACAAAAACTTATTTCTGAAGAAGATCTGGCCTCCTGCGC
GAGCATCGACATCGAGGACGCCACGCAGCACCTGCGGGACATCCTCAAGCTGGACCGGCCCGCGGGCGGC
CCCAGTGCAGAGAGCCCACGGCCATCCAGTGCCTACAATGGGGACCTCAATGGACTTCTGGTCCCAGACC
CGCTCTGCTCAGGTGATAGTACCTCAGCAAACAAGACTGGTCTTCGGACCATGCCACCCATTAACCTGCA
AGAGAAGCAGGTCATCTGTCTCTCAGGAGATGATAGCTCCACCTGCATTGGGATTTTGGCCAAGGAGGTG
GAGATTGTGGCTAGCAGTGACTCTAGCATTTCAAGCAAGGCCCGGGGAAGCAACAAGGTGAAAATTCAGC
CTGTCGCCAAGTATGACTGGGAACAGAAGTACTACTATGGCAACCTGATTGCTGTGTCTAACTCCTTCTT
GGCCTATGCCATTCGGGCTGCCAACAATGGCTCTGCCATGGTGCGGGTGATCAGCGTCAGCACTTCGGAG
CGGACCTTGCTCAAGGGCTTCACAGGCAGTGTGGCTGATCTGGCTTTCGCGCACCTCAACTCTCCACAGC
TGGCCTGCCTGGATGAGGCAGGCAACCTGTTCGTGTGGCGCTTGGCTCTGGTTAATGGCAAAATTCAAGA
AGAGATCTTGGTCCATATTCGGCAGCCAGAGGGCACGCCACTGAACCACTTTCGCAGGATCATCTGGTGC
CCCTTCATCCCTGAGGAGAGCGAAGACTGCTGTGAGGAGAGCAGCCCAACAGTGGCCCTGCTGCATGAAG
ACCGGGCTGAGGTGTGGGACCTGGACATGCTCCGCTCCAGCCACAGTACCTGGCCTGTGGATGTTAGCCA
GATCAAGCAGGGCTTCATTGTGGTAAAAGGTCATAGCACGTGCCTCAGTGAAGGAGCCCTCTCTCCTGAT
GGGACTGTGCTGGCTACTGCGAGCCACGATGGCTATGTCAAGTTCTGGCAGATCTACATTGAGGGGCAAG
ATGAGCCAAGGTGTCTGCACGAGTGGAAACCTCATGATGGGCGGCCCCTCTCCTGCCTCCTGTTCTGTGA
CAACCATAAGAAACAAGACCCTGATGTCCCTTTCTGGAGGTTCCTTATTACTGGTGCTGACCAGAACCGA
GAGTTAAAGATGTGGTGTACAGTATCCTGGACCTGCCTGCAGACTATTCGCTTCTCCCCAGATATCTTCA
GCTCAGTGAGTGTGCCCCCTAGCCTCAAGGTTTGCTTGGACCTCTCAGCAGAATACCTGATTCTCAGCGA
TGTGCAACGGAAGGTCCTCTATGTGATGGAGCTGCTGCAAAACCAGGAGGAGGGCCACGCCTGCTTCAGC
TCCATCTCGGAGTTCCTGCTCACCCACCCTGTGCTGAGCTTTGGTATCCAGGTTGTGAGTCGCTGCCGGC
TACGGCACACTGAGGTGCTGCCTGCCGAAGAGGAAAATGACAGCCTGGGTGCTGATGGTACCCATGGAGC
CGGTGCCATGGAGTCTGCGGCCGGTGTGCTCATCAAGCTCTTTTGTGTGCATACTAAGGCACTGCAAGAT
GTGCAGATCCGCTTCCAGCCACAGCTGAACCCTGATGTGGTGGCCCCACTGCCCACCCACACTGCCCACG
AGGACTTCACATTTGGAGAGTCTCGGCCCGAACTGGGCTCTGAGGGCCTGGGGTCAGCCGCTCACGGCTC
CCAGCCTGACCTCCGACGAATCGTGGAGCTGCCTGCACCTGCCGACTTCCTCAGTCTGAGCAGTGAGACC
AAGCCCAAGTTGATGACACCTGACGCCTTCATGACACCTAGCGCCTCCTTGCAGCAGATCACTGCCTCTC
CCAGCAGCAGCAGCAGCGGTAGCAGCAGCAGCAGCAGCAGTAGCAGCAGCTCCCTTACAGCTGTGTCTGC
CATGAGCAGCACCTCAGCTGTGGACCCCTCCTTGACCAGGCCACCTGAGGAGCTGACCTTGAGCCCCAAG
CTGCAGCTGGATGGCAGCCTGACAATGAGCAGCAGTGGCAGCCTTCAGGCAAGCCCGCGTGGCCTCCTGC
CTGGCCTGCTCCCAGCCCCAGCTGACAAACTGACTCCCAAGGGGCCGGGCCAGGTGCCTACTGCCACCTC
TGCACTGTCCCTGGAGCTGCAGGAAGTGGAGCCCCTGGGGCTACCCCAAGCCTCCCCTAGCCGCACTCGT
TCCCCTGATGTCATCTCCTCAGCTTCCACTGCCCTGTCCCAGGACATCCCTGAGATTGCATCTGAGGCCC
TGTCCCGTGGTTTTGGCTCCTCTGCACCAGAGGGCCTTGAGCCAGACAGTATGGCTTCAGCCGCCTCGGC
ACTGCACCTGCTGTCCCCACGGCCCCGGCCAGGGCCCGAGCTCGGCCCCCAGCTCGGGCTTGATGGAGGC
CCTGGGGATGGAGATCGGCATAATACCCCCTCCCTCCTGGAGGCAGCCTTGACCCAGGAGGCCTCGACTC
CTGACAGTCAGGTTTGGCCCACAGCACCTGACATTACTCGTGAGACCTGCAGCACCCTGGCAGAAAGCCC
CAGGAATGGCCTTCAGGAAAAGCACAAGAGCCTGGCCTTCCACCGACCACCATATCACCTGCTGCAGCAA
CGTGACAGCCAGGATGCCAGTGCTGAGCAAAGTGACCATGATGATGAGGTGGCCAGCCTTGCCTCTGCTT
CAGGAGGCTTTGGCACCAAAGTTCCTGCTCCACGGCTGCCTGCCAAGGACTGGAAGACCAAGGGATCCCC
TCGAACCTCACCCAAGCTCAAGAGGAAAAGCAAGAAGGATGATGGGGATGCAGCCATGGGATCCCGGCTC
ACAGAGCACCAGGTGGCAGAGCCCCCTGAGGACTGGCCAGCACTAATTTGGCAACAGCAGAGAGAGCTGG
CAGAGCTGCGGCACAGCCAGGAAGAGCTGCTGCAGCGTCTGTGTACCCAACTCGAAGGCCTGCAGAGCAC
AGTCACAGGCCACGTAGAACGTGCCCTTGAGACTCGGCACGAGCAGGAACAGCGGCGGCTGGAGCGAGCA
CTGGCTGAGGGGCAGCAGCGGGGAGGGCAGCTGCAGGAGCAGCTGACACAACAGTTGTCCCAAGCACTGT
CGTCAGCTGTAGCTGGGCGGCTAGAGCGCAGCATACGGGATGAGATCAAGAAGACAGTCCCTCCATGTGT
CTCAAGGAGTCTGGAGCCTATGGCAGGCCAACTGAGCAACTCAGTGGCTACCAAGCTCACAGCTGTGGAG
GGCAGCATGAAAGAGAACATCTCCAAGCTGCTCAAGTCCAAGAACTTGACTGATGCCATCGCCCGAGCAG
CTGCAGACACATTACAAGGGCCGATGCAGGCTGCCTACCGGGAAGCCTTCCAGAGTGTGGTGCTGCCGGC
CTTTGAGAAGAGCTGCCAGGCCATGTTCCAGCAAATCAATGATAGCTTCCGGCTGGGGACACAGGAATAC
TTGCAGCAGCTAGAAAGCCACATGAAGAGCCGGAAGGCACGGGAACAGGAGGCCAGGGAGCCTGTGCTAG
CCCAGCTGCGGGGCCTGGTCAGCACACTGCAGAGTGCCACTGAGCAGATGGCAGCCACCGTGGCCGGCAG
TGTTCGTGCTGAGGTGCAGCACCAGCTGCATGTGGCTGTGGGCAGCCTGCAGGAGTCCATTTTAGCACAG
GTACAGCGCATCGTTAAGGGTGAGGTGAGTGTGGCGCTCAAGGAGCAGCAGGCCGCCGTCACCTCCAGCA
TCATGCAGGCCATGCGCTCAGCTGCTGGCACACCTGTCCCCTCTGCCCACCTTGACTGCCAGGCCCAGCA
AGCCCATATCCTGCAGCTGCTGCAGCAGGGCCACCTCAATCAGGCCTTCCAGCAGGCGCTGACAGCTGCT
GACCTGAACCTGGTGCTGTATGTGTGTGAAACTGTGGACCCAGCCCAGGTTTTTGGGCAGCCACCCTGCC
CGCTCTCCCAGCCTGTGCTCCTTTCCCTCATCCAGCAGCTGGCATCTGACCTTGGCACTCGAACTGACCT
CAAGCTCAGCTACCTGGAAGAGGCCGTGATGCACCTGGACCACAGTGACCCCATCACTCGGGACCACATG
GGCTCCGTTATGGCCCAGGTGCGCCAAAAGCTTTTTCAGTTCCTGCAGGCTGAGCCACACAACTCACTTG
GCAAAGCAGCTCGGCGTCTCAGCCTCATGCTGCATGGCCTCGTGACCCCCAGCCTCCCTTAGCTGCTAAG
CCTGCCTTGCCCAGGGGTGGGATGGCACTGAAGGCCAGCAGACAGGCCTAGGCTGGGGCAGGGTCACGGC
TGGCCTTTACCTGCTCAGGCCCCCATCTCTGGGGTGTTTGGGGGTCAGGGAGCAGGGAGCACTGGCCGTG
GTCTACAGCGTGTGGTAGTCAGAAGGTTTAGCTGGGCCCAGGGCAGGTATTGCGCCTGCTTGGGTTCTGC
CATGCCTGGAGCATGACCCTGAGATCGTGACACCACTTGAGTGGAATTTTCCATGTTCCTTTTTACCTCT
AATTTGGATCTTTTTGTTTTTGAAAAACATTGAGAAATTCAATTAAATGCTTTTGGAATAANAAAAAAAA
AAAAAAAAAAAAAAAAAAAGGGCGGCCGCTCTAGAGTATCCCTCGAGGGGCCCAAGCTTACGCGTACCCA
GCTTTCTTGTACAAAGTGGTCCCTATAGTGAGTCGTATTATAAGCTAGGCACTGGCCGTCGTTTTACAAC
GTCGTGACTGGGAAAACTGCTAGCTTGGGATCTTTGTGAAGGAACCTTACTTCTGTGGTGTGACATAATT
GGACAAACTACCTACAGAGATTTAAAGCTCTAAGGTAAATATAAAATTTTTAAGTGTATAATGTGTTAAA
CTAGCTGCATATGCTTGCTGCTTGAGAGTTTTGCTTACTGAGTATGATTTATGAAAATATTATACACAGG
AGCTAGTGATTCTAATTGTTTGTGTATTTTAGATTCACAGTCCCAAGGCTCATTTCAGGCCCCTCAGTCC
TCACAGTCTGTTCATGATCATAATCAGCCATACCACATTTGTAGAGGTTTTACTTGCTTTAAAAAACCTC
CCACACCTCCCCCTGAACCTGAAACATAAAATGAATGCAATTGTTGTTGTTAACTTGTTTATTGCAGCTT
ATAATGGTTACAAATAAAGCAATAGCATCACAAATTTCACAAATAAAGCATTTTTTTCACTGCATTCTAG
TTGTGGTTTGTCCAAACTCATCAATGTATCTTATCATGTCTGGATCGATCCTGCATTAATGAATCGGCCA
ACGCGCGGGGAGAGGCGGTTTGCGTATTGGGCGCTCTTCCGCTTCCTCGCTCACTGACTCGCTGCGCTCG
GTCGTTCGGCTGCGGCGAGCGGTATCAGCTCACTCAAAGGCGGTAATACGGTTATCCACAGAATCAGGGG
ATAACGCAGGAAAGAACATGTGAGCAAAAGGCCAGCAAAAGGCCAGGAACCGTAAAAAGGCCGCGTTGCT
GGCGTTTTTCCATAGGCTCCGCCCCCCTGACGAGCATCACAAAAATCGACGCTCAAGTCAGAGGTGGCGA
AACCCGACAGGACTATAAAGATACCAGGCGTTTCCCCCTGGAAGCTCCCTCGTGCGCTCTCCTGTTCCGA
CCCTGCCGCTTACCGGATACCTGTCCGCCTTTCTCCCTTCGGGAAGCGTGGCGCTTTCTCATAGCTCACG
CTGTAGGTATCTCAGTTCGGTGTAGGTCGTTCGCTCCAAGCTGGGCTGTGTGCACGAACCCCCCGTTCAG
CCCGACCGCTGCGCCTTATCCGGTAACTATCGTCTTGAGTCCAACCCGGTAAGACACGACTTATCGCCAC
TGGCAGCAGCCACTGGTAACAGGATTAGCAGAGCGAGGTATGTAGGCGGTGCTACAGAGTTCTTGAAGTG
GTGGCCTAACTACGGCTACACTAGAAGAACAGTATTTGGTATCTGCGCTCTGCTGAAGCCAGTTACCTTC
GGAAAAAGAGTTGGTAGCTCTTGATCCGGCAAACAAACCACCGCTGGTAGCGGTGGTTTTTTTGTTTGCA
AGCAGCAGATTACGCGCAGAAAAAAAGGATCTCAAGAAGATCCTTTGATCTTTTCTACGGGGTCTGACGC
TCAGTGGAACGAAAACTCACGTTAAGGGATTTTGGTCATGCCATAACTTCGTATAGCATACATTATACGA
AGTTATGGCATGAGATTATCAAAAAGGATCTTCACCTAGATCCTTTTAAATTAAAAATGAAGTTTTAAAT
CAATCTAAAGTATATATGAGTAAACTTGGTCTGACAGTTACCAATGCTTAATCAGTGAGGCACCTATCTC
AGCGATCTGTCTATTTCGTTCATCCATAGTTGCCTGACTCCCCGTCGTGTAGATAACTACGATACGGGAG
GGCTTACCATCTGGCCCCAGTGCTGCAATGATACCGCGAGACCCACGCTCACCGGCTCCAGATTTATCAG
CAATAAACCAGCCAGCCGGAAGGGCCGAGCGCAGAAGTGGTCCTGCAACTTTATCCGCCTCCATCCAGTC
TATTAATTGTTGCCGGGAAGCTAGAGTAAGTAGTTCGCCAGTTAATAGTTTGCGCAACGTTGTTGCCATT
GCTACAGGCATCGTGGTGTCACGCTCGTCGTTTGGTATGGCTTCATTCAGCTCCGGTTCCCAACGATCAA
GGCGAGTTACATGATCCCCCATGTTGTGCAAAAAAGCGGTTAGCTCCTTCGGTCCTCCGATCGTTGTCAG
AAGTAAGTTGGCCGCAGTGTTATCACTCATGGTTATGGCAGCACTGCATAATTCTCTTACTGTCATGCCA
TCCGTAAGATGCTTTTCTGTGACTGGTGAGTACTCAACCAAGTCATTCTGAGAATAGTGTATGCGGCGAC
CGAGTTGCTCTTGCCCGGCGTCAATACGGGATAATACCGCGCCACATAGCAGAACTTTAAAAGTGCTCAT
CATTGGAAAACGTTCTTCGGGGCGAAAACTCTCAAGGATCTTACCGCTGTTGAGATCCAGTTCGATGTAA
CCCACTCGTGCACCCAACTGATCTTCAGCATCTTTTACTTTCACCAGCGTTTCTGGGTGAGCAAAAACAG
GAAGGCAAAATGCCGCAAAAAAGGGAATAAGGGCGACACGGAAATGTTGAATACTCATACTCTTCCTTTT
TCAATATTATTGAAGCATTTATCAGGGTTATTGTCTCATGCCAGGGGTGGGCACACATATTTGATACCAG
CGATCCCTACACAGCACATAATTCAATGCGACTTCCCTCTATCGCACATCTTAGACCTTTATTCTCCCTC
CAGCACACATCGAAG
