>Addgene plasmid #86855 | myc EDC4 pCMVSport6 | depositor partial sequence | sequence record 169401 | EDC4
CGGTTTGCGAACTGCGGGTGGACTGTGTAGTGACCGGCGTCCCGCTGTCTCGCCCCGTGGCGGGTGAGCG
AGGGTGCGTGGTGCGCGGCGGCGGCGGAACGAACGCGGTGCGGGCGGGGCGCCCGCCGCAGGGCCCATGG
AACAAAAACTTATTTCTGAAGAAGATCTGGCCTCCTGCGCGAGCATCGACATCGAGGACGCCACGCAGCA
CCTGCGGGACATCCTCAAGCTGGACCGGCCCGCGGGCGGCCCCAGTGCAGAGAGCCCACGGCCATCCAGT
GCCTACAATGGGGACCTCAATGGACTTCTGGTCCCAGACCCGCTCTGCTCAGGTGATAGTACCTCAGCAA
ACAAGACTGGTCTTCGGACCATGCCACCCATTAACCTGCAAGAGAAGCAGGTCATCTGTCTCTCAGGAGA
TGATAGCTCCACCTGCATTGGGATTTTGGCCAAGGAGGTGGAGATTGTGGCTAGCAGTGACTCTAGCATT
TCAAGCAAGGCCCGGGGAAGCAACAAGGTGAAAATTCAGCCTGTCGCCAAGTATGACTGGGAACAGAAGT
ACTACTATGGCAACCTGATTGCTGTGTCTAACTCCTTCTTGGCCTATGCCATTCGGGCTGCCAACAATGG
CTCTGCCATGGTGCGGGTGATCAGCGTCAGCACTTCGGAGCGGACCTTGCTCAAGGGCTTCACAGGCAGT
GTGGCTGATCTGGCTTTCGCGCACCTCAACTCTCCACAGCTGGCCTGCCTGGATGAGGCAGGCAACCTGT
TCGTGTGGCGCTTGGCTCTGGTTAATGGCAAAATTCAAGAAGAGATCTTGGTCCATATTCGGCAGCCAGA
GGGCACGCCACTGAACCACTTTCGCAGGATCATCTGGTGCCCCTTCATCCCTGAGGAGAGCGAAGACTGC
TGTGAGGAGAGCAGCCCAACAGTGGCCCTGCTGCATGAAGACCGGGCTGAGGTGTGGGACCTGGACATGC
TCCGCTCCAGCCACAGTACCTGGCCTGTGGATGTTAGCCAGATCAAGCAGGGCTTCATTGTGGTAAAAGG
TCATAGCACGTGCCTCAGTGAAGGAGCCCTCTCTCCTGATGGGACTGTGCTGGCTACTGCGAGCCACGAT
GGCTATGTCAAGTTCTGGCAGATCTACATTGAGGGGCAAGATGAGCCAAGGTGTCTGCACGAGTGGAAAC
CTCATGATGGGCGGCCCCTCTCCTGCCTCCTGTTCTGTGACAACCATAAGAAACAAGACCCTGATGTCCC
TTTCTGGAGGTTCCTTATTACTGGTGCTGACCAGAACCGAGAGTTAAAGATGTGGTGTACAGTATCCTGG
ACCTGCCTGCAGACTATTCGCTTCTCCCCAGATATCTTCAGCTCAGTGAGTGTGCCCCCTAGCCTCAAGG
TTTGCTTGGACCTCTCAGCAGAATACCTGATTCTCAGCGATGTGCAACGGAAGGTCCTCTATGTGATGGA
GCTGCTGCAAAACCAGGAGGAGGGCCACGCCTGCTTCAGCTCCATCTCGGAGTTCCTGCTCACCCACCCT
GTGCTGAGCTTTGGTATCCAGGTTGTGAGTCGCTGCCGGCTACGGCACACTGAGGTGCTGCCTGCCGAAG
AGGAAAATGACAGCCTGGGTGCTGATGGTACCCATGGAGCCGGTGCCATGGAGTCTGCGGCCGGTGTGCT
CATCAAGCTCTTTTGTGTGCATACTAAGGCACTGCAAGATGTGCAGATCCGCTTCCAGCCACAGCTGAAC
CCTGATGTGGTGGCCCCACTGCCCACCCACACTGCCCACGAGGACTTCACATTTGGAGAGTCTCGGCCCG
AACTGGGCTCTGAGGGCCTGGGGTCAGCCGCTCACGGCTCCCAGCCTGACCTCCGACGAATCGTGGAGCT
GCCTGCACCTGCCGACTTCCTCAGTCTGAGCAGTGAGACCAAGCCCAAGTTGATGACACCTGACGCCTTC
ATGACACCTAGCGCCTCCTTGCAGCAGATCACTGCCTCTCCCAGCAGCAGCAGCAGCGGTAGCAGCAGCA
GCAGCAGCAGTAGCAGCAGCTCCCTTACAGCTGTGTCTGCCATGAGCAGCACCTCAGCTGTGGACCCCTC
CTTGACCAGGCCACCTGAGGAGCTGACCTTGAGCCCCAAGCTGCAGCTGGATGGCAGCCTGACAATGAGC
AGCAGTGGCAGCCTTCAGGCAAGCCCGCGTGGCCTCCTGCCTGGCCTGCTCCCAGCCCCAGCTGACAAAC
TGACTCCCAAGGGGCCGGGCCAGGTGCCTACTGCCACCTCTGCACTGTCCCTGGAGCTGCAGGAAGTGGA
GCCCCTGGGGCTACCCCAAGCCTCCCCTAGCCGCACTCGTTCCCCTGATGTCATCTCCTCAGCTTCCACT
GCCCTGTCCCAGGACATCCCTGAGATTGCATCTGAGGCCCTGTCCCGTGGTTTTGGCTCCTCTGCACCAG
AGGGCCTTGAGCCAGACAGTATGGCTTCAGCCGCCTCGGCACTGCACCTGCTGTCCCCACGGCCCCGGCC
AGGGCCCGAGCTCGGCCCCCAGCTCGGGCTTGATGGAGGCCCTGGGGATGGAGATCGGCATAATACCCCC
TCCCTCCTGGAGGCAGCCTTGACCCAGGAGGCCTCGACTCCTGACAGTCAGGTTTGGCCCACAGCACCTG
ACATTACTCGTGAGACCTGCAGCACCCTGGCAGAAAGCCCCAGGAATGGCCTTCAGGAAAAGCACAAGAG
CCTGGCCTTCCACCGACCACCATATCACCTGCTGCAGCAACGTGACAGCCAGGATGCCAGTGCTGAGCAA
AGTGACCATGATGATGAGGTGGCCAGCCTTGCCTCTGCTTCAGGAGGCTTTGGCACCAAAGTTCCTGCTC
CACGGCTGCCTGCCAAGGACTGGAAGACCAAGGGATCCCCTCGAACCTCACCCAAGCTCAAGAGGAAAAG
CAAGAAGGATGATGGGGATGCAGCCATGGGATCCCGGCTCACAGAGCACCAGGTGGCAGAGCCCCCTGAG
GACTGGCCAGCACTAATTTGGCAACAGCAGAGAGAGCTGGCAGAGCTGCGGCACAGCCAGGAAGAGCTGC
TGCAGCGTCTGTGTACCCAACTCGAAGGCCTGCAGAGCACAGTCACAGGCCACGTAGAACGTGCCCTTGA
GACTCGGCACGAGCAGGAACAGCGGCGGCTGGAGCGAGCACTGGCTGAGGGGCAGCAGCGGGGAGGGCAG
CTGCAGGAGCAGCTGACACAACAGTTGTCCCAAGCACTGTCGTCAGCTGTAGCTGGGCGGCTAGAGCGCA
GCATACGGGATGAGATCAAGAAGACAGTCCCTCCATGTGTCTCAAGGAGTCTGGAGCCTATGGCAGGCCA
ACTGAGCAACTCAGTGGCTACCAAGCTCACAGCTGTGGAGGGCAGCATGAAAGAGAACATCTCCAAGCTG
CTCAAGTCCAAGAACTTGACTGATGCCATCGCCCGAGCAGCTGCAGACACATTACAAGGGCCGATGCAGG
CTGCCTACCGGGAAGCCTTCCAGAGTGTGGTGCTGCCGGCCTTTGAGAAGAGCTGCCAGGCCATGTTCCA
GCAAATCAATGATAGCTTCCGGCTGGGGACACAGGAATACTTGCAGCAGCTAGAAAGCCACATGAAGAGC
CGGAAGGCACGGGAACAGGAGGCCAGGGAGCCTGTGCTAGCCCAGCTGCGGGGCCTGGTCAGCACACTGC
AGAGTGCCACTGAGCAGATGGCAGCCACCGTGGCCGGCAGTGTTCGTGCTGAGGTGCAGCACCAGCTGCA
TGTGGCTGTGGGCAGCCTGCAGGAGTCCATTTTAGCACAGGTACAGCGCATCGTTAAGGGTGAGGTGAGT
GTGGCGCTCAAGGAGCAGCAGGCCGCCGTCACCTCCAGCATCATGCAGGCCATGCGCTCAGCTGCTGGCA
CACCTGTCCCCTCTGCCCACCTTGACTGCCAGGCCCAGCAAGCCCATATCCTGCAGCTGCTGCAGCAGGG
CCACCTCAATCAGGCCTTCCAGCAGGCGCTGACAGCTGCTGACCTGAACCTGGTGCTGTATGTGTGTGAA
ACTGTGGACCCAGCCCAGGTTTTTGGGCAGCCACCCTGCCCGCTCTCCCAGCCTGTGCTCCTTTCCCTCA
TCCAGCAGCTGGCATCTGACCTTGGCACTCGAACTGACCTCAAGCTCAGCTACCTGGAAGAGGCCGTGAT
GCACCTGGACCACAGTGACCCCATCACTCGGGACCACATGGGCTCCGTTATGGCCCAGGTGCGCCAAAAG
CTTTTTCAGTTCCTGCAGGCTGAGCCACACAACTCACTTGGCAAAGCAGCTCGGCGTCTCAGCCTCATGC
TGCATGGCCTCGTGACCCCCAGCCTCCCTTAGCTGCTAAGCCTGCCTTGCCCAGGGGTGGGATGGCACTG
AAGGCCAGCAGACAGGCCTAGGCTGGGGCAGGGTCACGGCTGGCCTTTACCTGCTCAGGCCCCCATCTCT
GGGGTGTTTGGGGGTCAGGGAGCAGGGAGCACTGGCCGTGGTCTACAGCGTGTGGTAGTCAGAAGGTTTA
GCTGGGCCCAGGGCAGGTATTGCGCCTGCTTGGGTTCTGCCATGCCTGGAGCATGACCCTGAGATCGTGA
CACCACTTGAGTGGAATTTTCCATGTTCCTTTTTACCTCTAATTTGGATCTTTTTGTTTTTGAAAAACAT
TGAGAAATTCAATTAAATGCTTTTGGAATAAAAAAAAAAAAAAAAAAAAAAAAAAAAA
